>Addgene plasmid #171145 | pPPC017.109 | addgene full sequence | sequence record 344749 | Addgene NGS Result
GGCTTCGCCCTTCGACTGCCCCCACTCGCATAGGCTTGGGTCGTTCCAGGCGCGTCAAGGCCAAGCCGCT
GCGCGGTCGCTGCGCGAGCCTTGACCCGCCTTCCACTTGGTGTCCAACCGGCAAGCGAAGCGCGCAGGCC
GCAGGCCGGAGGCTTTTCCCCAGAGAAAATTAAAAAAATTGATGGGGCAAGGCCGCAGGCCGCGCAGTTG
GAGCCGGTGGGTATGTGGTCGAAGGCTGGGTAGCCGGTGGGCAATCCCTGTGGTCAAGCTCGTGGGCAGG
CGCAGCCTGTCCATCAGCTTGTCCAGCAGGGTTGTCCACGGGCCGAGCGAAGCGAGCCAGCCGGTGGCCG
CTCGCGGCCATCGTCCACATATCCACGGGCTGGCAAGGGAGCGCAGCGACCGCGCAGGGCGAAGCCCGGA
GAGCAAGCCCGTAGGGCGCCGCAGCCGCCGTAGGCGGTCACGACTTTGCGAAGCAAAGTCTAGTGAGTAT
ACTCAAGCATTGAGTGGCCCGCCGGAGGCACCGCCTTGCGCTGCCCCCGTCGAGCCGGTTGGACACCAAA
AGGGAGGGGCAGGCATGGCGGCATACGCGATCATGCGATGCAAGAAGCTGGCGAAAATGGGCAACGTGGC
GGCCAGTCTCAAGCACGCCTACCGCGAGCGCGAGACGCCCAACGCTGACGCCAGCAGGACGCCAGAGAAC
GAGCACTGGGCGGCCAGCAGCACCGATGAAGCGATGGGCCGACTGCGCGAGTTGCTGCCAGAGAAGCGGC
GCAAGGACGCTGTGTTGGCGGTCGAGTACGTCATGACGGCCAGCCCGGAATGGTGGAAGTCGGCCAGCCA
AGAACAGCAGGCGGCGTTCTTCGAGAAGGCGCACAAGTGGCTGGCGGACAAGTACGGGGCGGATCGCATC
GTGACGGCCAGCATCCACCGTGACGAAACCAGCCCGCACATGACCGCGTTCGTGGTGCCGCTGACGCAGG
ACGGCAGGCTGTCGGCCAAGGAGTTCATCGGCAACAAAGCGCAGATGACCCGCGACCAGACCACGTTTGC
GGCCGCTGTGGCCGATCTAGGGCTGCAACGGGGCATCGAGGGCAGCAAGGCACGTCACACGCGCATTCAG
GCGTTCTACGAGGCCCTGGAGCGGCCACCAGTGGGCCACGTCACCATCAGCCCGCAAGCGGTCGAGCCAC
GCGCCTATGCACCGCAGGGATTGGCCGAAAAGCTGGGAATCTCAAAGCGCGTTGAGACGCCGGAAGCCGT
GGCCGACCGGCTGACAAAAGCGGTTCGGCAGGGGTATGAGCCTGCCCTACAGGCCGCCGCAGGAGCGCGT
GAGATGCGCAAGAAGGCCGATCAAGCCCAAGAGACGGCCCGAGACCTTCGGGAGCGCCTGAAGCCCGTTC
TGGACGCCCTGGGGCCGTTGAATCGGGATATGCAGGCCAAGGCCGCCGCGATCATCAAGGCCGTGGGCGA
AAAGCTGCTGACGGAACAGCGGGAAGTCCAGCGCCAGAAACAGGCCCAGCGCCAGCAGGAACGCGGGCGC
GCACATTTCCCCGAAAAGTGCCACCTGGGATGAATGTCAGCTACTGGGCTATCTGGACAAGGGAAAACGC
AAGCGCAAAGAGAAAGCAGGTAGCTTGCAGTGGGCTTACATGGCGATAGCTAGACTGGGCGGTTTTATGG
ACAGCAAGCGAACCGGAATTGCCAGCTGGGGCGCCCTCTGGTAAGGTTGGGAAGCCCTGCAAAGTAAACT
GGATGGCTTTCTTGCCGCCAAGGATCTGATGGCGCAGGGGATCAAGATCTGATCAAGAGACAGGATGAGG
ATCGTTTCGCATGATTGAACAAGATGGATTGCACGCAGGTTCTCCGGCCGCTTGGGTGGAGAGGCTATTC
GGCTATGACTGGGCACAACAGACAATCGGCTGCTCTGATGCCGCCGTGTTCCGGCTGTCAGCGCAGGGGC
GCCCGGTTCTTTTTGTCAAGACCGACCTGTCCGGTGCCCTGAATGAACTGCAGGACGAGGCAGCGCGGCT
ATCGTGGCTGGCCACGACGGGCGTTCCTTGCGCAGCTGTGCTCGACGTTGTCACTGAAGCGGGAAGGGAC
TGGCTGCTATTGGGCGAAGTGCCGGGGCAGGATCTCCTGTCATCTCACCTTGCTCCTGCCGAGAAAGTAT
CCATCATGGCTGATGCAATGCGGCGGCTGCATACGCTTGATCCGGCTACCTGCCCATTCGACCACCAAGC
GAAACATCGCATCGAGCGAGCACGTACTCGGATGGAAGCCGGTCTTGTCGATCAGGATGATCTGGACGAA
GAGCATCAGGGGCTCGCGCCAGCCGAACTGTTCGCCAGGCTCAAGGCGCGCATGCCCGACGGCGAGGATC
TCGTCGTGACCCATGGCGATGCCTGCTTGCCGAATATCATGGTGGAAAATGGCCGCTTTTCTGGATTCAT
CGACTGTGGCCGGCTGGGTGTGGCGGACCGCTATCAGGACATAGCGTTGGCTACCCGTGATATTGCTGAA
GAGCTTGGCGGCGAATGGGCTGACCGCTTCCTCGTGCTTTACGGTATCGCCGCTCCCGATTCGCAGCGCA
TCGCCTTCTATCGCCTTCTTGACGAGTTCTTCTGAGCGGGACTCTGGGGTTCGAAATGACCGACCAAGCG
ACGCCCAACCTGCCATCACGAGATTTCGATTCCACCGCCGCCTTCTATGAAAGGTTGGGCTTCGGAATCG
TTTTCCGGGACGCCGGCTGGATGATCCTCCAGCGCGGGGATCTCATGCTGGAGTTCTTCGCCCACCCCCA
TGGGCAAATATTATACGCAAGGCGACAAGGTGCTGATGCCGCTGGCGATTCAGGTTCATCATGCCGTTTG
TGATGGCTTCCATGTCGGCAGAATGCTTAATGAATTACAACAGTTTTTATATAAACGCAGAAAGGCCCAC
CCGAAGGTGAGCCAGTGTGACTCTAGTAGAGAGCGTTCACCGACAAACAACAGATAAAACGAAAGGCCCA
GTCTTTCGACTGAGCCTTTCGTTTTATTTGATGCCTGGAGATCCTTACTCGAGTTTTTAAGCACCGGTGG
AGTGACGACCTTCAGCACGTTCGTACTGTTCAACGATGGTGTAGTCTTCGTTGTGGGAGGTGATGTCCAG
TTTGATGTCGGTTTTGTAAGCACCCGGCAGCTGAACCGGTTTTTTAGCCATGTAGGTGGTTTTAACTTCA
GCGTCGTAGTGACCACCGTCTTTCAGTTTCAGACGCATTTTGATTTCACCTTTCAGAGCACCGTCTTCCG
GGTACATACGTTCGGTGGAAGCTTCCCAACCCATGGTTTTTTTCTGCATAACCGGACCGTCGGACGGGAA
GTTGGTACCACGCAGTTTAACTTTGTAGATGAACTCACCGTCTTGCAGGGAGGAGTCCTGGGTAACGGTA
ACAACACCACCGTCTTCGAAGTTCATAACACGTTCCCATTTGAAACCTTCCGGGAAGGACAGTTTCAGGT
AGTCCGGGATGTCAGCCGGGTGTTTAACGTAAGCTTTGGAACCGTACTGGAACTGCGGGGACAGGATGTC
CCAAGCGAACGGCAGCGGACCACCTTTGGTAACTTTCAGTTTAGCGGTCTGGGTACCTTCGTACGGACGA
CCTTCACCTTCACCTTCGATTTCGAACTCGTGACCGTTAACGGAACCTTCCATACGAACTTTGAAACGCA
TGAACTCTTTGATAACGTCTTCGCTACTCGCCATGGTACCTTTCTCCTCTTTAATGAATTCGCTAGCACA
ATCCCTAGGACTGAGCTAGCTGTCAAGTCCGGAGGTATCCGGTGGAACCCAAAGGACGCCTTTGGTAACC
GCAGGACACCGCAGGATACCTGAGGTCGCCCGTGGTGGCCCATGGTCACCATAGGTCACCCTTGGCAACC
AAAGGTGTCCTATGGCGGCCGGAGGCTGCCATAGGTCTCCGGTGGATACCGTAGGCGACGTCGGAATTGC
CATGCGCCCAATACGCAAACCGCCTCTCCCCGCGCGTTGGCCGATTCATTAATGCAGCTGGCACGACAGG
TTTCCCGACTGGAAAGCGGGCAGTGAGCGCAACGCAATTAATGTGAGTTAGCTCACTCATTAGGCACCCC
AGGCTTTACACTTTATGCTTCCGGCTCGTATGTTGTGTGGAATTGTGAGCGGATAACAATTTCACACAGG
AAACAGCTATGACCATGATTACGCCAAGCGCGCAATTAACCCTCACTAAAGGGAACAAAAGCTGGTCTAG
CTTAAGAGTTCACCGACAAACAACAGATAAAACGAAAGGCCCAGTCTTTCGACTGAGCCTTTCGTTTTAT
TTGATGCCTGGCAGTTCCCTACTCTCGCATGGGGAGACCCCACACTACCATCGGCGCTACGGCGTTTCAC
TTCTGAGTTCGGCATGGGGTCAGGTGGGACCACCGCGCTACTGCCGCCAGGCAAATTCTGTTTTATCAGA
CCGCTTCTGCGTTCTGATTTAATCTGTATCAGGCTGAAAATCTTCTCTCATCCGCCAAAACAGCCAAGCT
GGAGACCGTTTAAACTCAATGATGATGATGATGATGGTCGACGGCGCTATTCAGATCCTCTTCTGAGATG
AGTTTTTGTTCGGGCCCAAGCTTCAAAAAAAGCACATGGGTGATCCTCATGTGCCACTTTTTCAAGTTGA
TAACGGACTAGCCTTATTTTAACTTGCTATTTCTAGCTCTAAAACCAGGACACCGCAGGATACCTACTAG
TATTATACCTAGGACTGAGCTAGCTGTCAAGAGCTCCAATTCGCCCTATAGTGAGTCGTATTACGCGCGC
TCACTGGCCGTCGTTTTACAACGTCGTGACTGGGAAAACCCTGGCGTTACCCAACTTAATCGCCTTGCAG
CACATCCCCCTTTCGCCAGCTGGCGTAATAGCGAAGAGGCCCGCACCGATCGCCCTTCCCAACAGTTGCG
CAGCCTGAATGGCGAATGGAAATTGTAAGCGTTAATATTTTGTTAAAATTCGCGTTAAATTTTTGTTAAA
TCAGCTCATTTTTTAACCAATAGGCCGTACTGCGATGAGTGGCAGGGCGGGGCGTAATTTTTTTAAGGCA
GTTATTGGTGCCCTTAAACGCCTGGTTGCTACGCCTGAATAAGTGATAATAAGCGGATGAATGGCAGAAA
TTCGAAAGCAAATTCGACCCGGTCGTCGGTTCAGGGCAGGGTCGTTAAATAGCCGCTTATGTCTATTGCT
GGTTTACCGGTTTATTGACTACCGGAAGCAGTGTGACCGTGTGCTTCTCAAATGCCTGAGGCCAGTTTGC
TCAGGCTCTCCCCGTGGAGGTAATAATTGACGATATGATCATTTATTCTGCCTCCCAGAGCCTGATAAAA
ACGGTGAATCCGTTAGCGAGGTGCCGCCGGCTTCCATTCAGGTCGAGGTGGCCCGGCTCCATGCACCGCG
ACGCAACGCGGGGAGGCAGACAAGGTATAGGGCGGCGAGGCGGCTACAGCCGATAGTCTGGAACAGCGCA
CTTACGGGTTGCTGCGCAACCCAAGTGCTACCGGCGCGGCAGCGTGACCCGTGTCGGCGGCTCCAACGGC
TCGCCATCGTCCAGAAAACACGGCTCATCGGGCATCGGCAGGCGCTGCTGCCCGCGCCGTTCCCATTCCT
CCGTTTCGGTCAAGGCTGGCAGGTCTGGTTCCATGCCCGGAATGCCGGGCTGGCTGGGCGGCTCCTCGCC
GGGGCCGGTCGGTAGTTGCTGCTCGCCCGGATACAGGGTCGGGATGCGGCGCAGGTCGCCATGCCCCAAC
AGCGATTCGTCCTGGTCGTCGTGATCAACCACCACGGCGGCACTGAACACCGACAGGCGCAACTGGTCGC
GGGGCTGGCCCCACGCCACGCGGTCATTGACCACGTAGGCCGACACGGTGCCGGGGCCGTTGAGCTTCAC
GACGGAGATCCAGCGCTCGGCCACCAAGTCCTTGACTGCGTATTGGACCGTCCGCAAAGAACGTCCGATG
AGCTTGGAAAGTGTCTTCTGGCTGACCACCACGGCGTTCTGGTGGCCCATCTGCGCCACGAGGTGATGCA
GCAGCATTGCCGCCGTGGGTTTCCTCGCAATAAGCCCGGCCCACGCCTCATGCGCTTTGCGTTCCGTTTG
CACCCAGTGACCGGGCTTGTTCTTGGCTTGAATGCCGATTTCTCTGGACTGCGTGGCCATGCTTATCTCC
ATGCGGTAGGGGTGCCGCACGGTTGCGGCACCATGCGCAATCAGCTGCAACTTTTCGGCAGCGCGACAAC
AATTATGCGTTGCGTAAAAGTGGCAGTCAATTACAGATTTTCTTTAACCTACGCAATGAGCTATTGCGGG
GGGTGCCGCAATGAGCTGTTGCGTACCCCCCTTTTTTAAGTTGTTGATTTTTAAGTCTTTCGCATTTCGC
CCTATATCTAGTTCTTTGGTGCCCAAAGAAGGGCACCCCTGCGGGGTTCCCCCACGCCTTCGGCGCGGCT
CCCCCTCCGGCAAAAAGTGGCCCCTCCGGGGCTTGTTGATCGACTGCGCGGCCTTCGGCCTTGCCCAAGG
TGGCGCTGCCCCCTTGGAACCCCCGCACTCGCCGCCGTGAGGCTCGGGGGGCAGGCGGGCG
Features (pLannotate 1.2.2; 26 found; start..end, strand, type, name):
   1515..1799    +  CDS            tnpA (fragment): TN5P_ECOLX - Also known as tnp. Experimental evidence at protein level: Swiss-Prot protein existence level 1. Mediates transposition of transposon Tn5 by a 'cut and paste' mechanism. First, the monomeric transposase binds the 19 bp inverted DNA repeats flanking the transposon. Then, dimerization of the DNA- bound transposase creates a synaptic DNA complex. After nicking of the first DNA strand, excision of the transposon proceeds through a series of intermediates. The transposase then mediates the insertion of the transposon at a new site by strand transfer. The activity of the wild- type tran
   1831..2622    +  CDS            neo: KKA2_KLEPN - Also known as kan, nptII. Experimental evidence at protein level: Swiss-Prot protein existence level 1. Resistance to kanamycin, neomycin, paromomycin, ribostamycin, butirosin and gentamicin B. From Klebsiella pneumoniae.
   2646..2798    +  CDS            ble (fragment): BLE_KLEPN - Experimental evidence at protein level: Swiss-Prot protein existence level 1. Binding protein with a strong affinity to the bleomycin family of antibiotics. Binds to CL990; an antimitotic-antibiotic compound. From Klebsiella pneumoniae.
   2798..2914    +  CDS            CmR (fragment): chloramphenicol acetyltransferase; cat; confers resistance to chloramphenicol
   2926..2953    -  terminator     T7Te terminator: phage T7 early transcription terminator
   2969..3040    -  terminator     rrnB T1 terminator: transcription terminator T1 from the E. coli rrnB gene
   3067..3744    -  CDS            mRFP1: monomeric derivative of DsRed (Campbell et al., 2002)
   3784..3806    -  promoter       J23119(SpeI) promoter (fragment): bacterial promoter (Registry of Standard Biological Parts BBa J23119) modified to end with an SpeI site
   3994..4086    +  CDS            lacI (fragment): lac repressor; lacI; The lac repressor binds to the lac operator to inhibit transcription in E. coli. This inhibition can be relieved by adding lactose or isopropyl-β-D-thiogalactopyranoside (IPTG).
   4099..4120    +  protein_bind   CAP binding site: CAP binding activates transcription in the presence of cAMP. E. coli catabolite activator protein
   4135..4165    +  promoter       lac promoter: promoter for the E. coli lac operon
   4173..4189    +  protein_bind   lac operator: The lac repressor binds to the lac operator to inhibit transcription in E. coli. This inhibition can be relieved by adding lactose or isopropyl-β-D-thiogalactopyranoside (IPTG). lac repressor encoded by lacI
   4234..4252    +  promoter       T3 promoter: promoter for bacteriophage T3 RNA polymerase
   4297..4343    -  terminator     rrnB T1 terminator: transcription terminator T1 from the E. coli rrnB gene
   4345..4460    -  ncRNA          5S rRNA: Accession: RF00001 - 5S ribosomal RNA
   4569..4586    -  CDS            capTEV™ (fragment): composite tag for in vivo biotinylation, TEV protease cleavage, and 6xHis tagging
   4654..4672    -  misc_RNA       MS2 stem loop: stem loop that binds the bacteriophage MS2 coat protein
   4671..4735    -  misc_RNA       gRNA scaffold (fragment): guide RNA scaffold for the Streptococcus pyogenes CRISPR/Cas9 system
   4756..4790    -  promoter       J23119(SpeI) promoter: bacterial promoter (Registry of Standard Biological Parts BBa J23119) modified to end with an SpeI site
   4805..4823    -  promoter       T7 promoter: promoter for bacteriophage T7 RNA polymerase
   4831..4986    +  CDS            lacZα (fragment): LacZα fragment of β-galactosidase; lacZ fragment
   4990..5067    -  rep_origin     M13 ori (fragment): M13 bacteriophage origin of replication; arrow indicates direction of (+) strand synthesis
   5067..5098    +  CDS            CmR (fragment): chloramphenicol acetyltransferase confers resistance to chloramphenicol
   5428..5497    -  CDS            TcR (fragment): tetracycline efflux protein; tet; confers resistance to tetracycline
   5558..6220    -  CDS            pBBR1 Rep: replication protein for the broad-host-range plasmid pBBR1 from Bordetella bronchiseptica
   6221..351     -  rep_origin     pBBR1 oriV (across the origin): replication origin of the broad-host-range plasmid pBBR1 from Bordetella bronchiseptica; requires the pBBR1 Rep protein for replication
