[The description below was written by a language model from this plasmid's Addgene catalogue record and pLannotate feature annotations shown in this document.]
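Description:
pPPC017.109 (also recorded as pCK058 or pBBR1-KmR_J1-mRFP_J109) is a bacterial expression and CRISPR plasmid of about 6.6 kb built on the broad-host-range backbone pBBR1-MCS2. It replicates through the pBBR1 oriV together with its cognate pBBR1 Rep protein, a system derived from Bordetella bronchiseptica that works in many Gram-negative hosts. The record lists it as low copy when propagated in E. coli and medium copy in Pseudomonas putida. Selection is by kanamycin through the Tn5-derived neo/nptII gene. The short tnpA, ble, CmR, TcR, lacI, lacZα and M13 ori fragments in the annotation appear to be backbone remnants or partial matches rather than functional elements, as do the lac, T3 and T7 promoters that flank the former cloning site.

Two synthetic cassettes were added by Gibson cloning. The first expresses the J109 scaffold RNA (scRNA) from the strong constitutive BBa_J23119 promoter. It consists of a Streptococcus pyogenes guide RNA scaffold extended with an MS2 stem loop, which can recruit an MS2 coat protein fusion, followed by an rrnB-derived terminator region. The second is a reporter in which mRFP1 is driven by the J1-BBa_J23117 promoter, a weak minimal promoter joined to the synthetic J1 upstream region, and is terminated by the rrnB T1 and T7Te terminators. The annotation software labels this promoter as a partial J23119 match, which fits the relatedness of that promoter family.

The plasmid encodes neither dCas9 nor an activator protein, so these would have to be supplied separately. The associated publication concerns portable bacterial CRISPR transcriptional activation in P. putida, and the construct fits use as a combined guide and reporter plasmid for measuring CRISPR activation by red fluorescence. The record does not state whether J109 targets the J1 region or serves as another kind of guide.
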