Addgene plasmid #171145: pPPC017.109
Purpose: Expression of J1-BBa_J23117-mRFP and J109 scRNA on pBBR1-KmR plasmid
Depositing lab: Jesse Zalatan. Depositing organization: University of Washington. Publication: Portable bacterial CRISPR transcriptional activation enables metabolic engineering in Pseudomonas putida. Kiattisewee C, Dong C, Fontana J, Sugianto W, Peralta-Yahya P, Carothers JM, Zalatan JG. Metab Eng. 2021 Apr 27. pii: S1096-7176(21)00063-X. doi: 10.1016/j.ymben.2021.04.002. PubMed 33930546.
Backbone
  Vector backbone: pBBR1-MCS2
  Backbone manufacturer: Kenneth M. Peterson
  Backbone size w/o insert (bp): 5148
  Total vector size (bp): 6639
  Vector type: Bacterial Expression, CRISPR
Growth in bacteria
  Bacterial resistance: Kanamycin, 50 μg/mL
  Growth temperature: 37°C
  Growth strain: DH5alpha
  Growth instructions: Medium Copy in P. putida
  Copy number: Low Copy
Gene/Insert 1
  Gene/Insert name: J109 scRNA (alt name: AGGTATCCTGCGGTGTCCTG)
  Species: Synthetic
  Insert size (bp): 525
  Promoter: BBa_J23119
  Cloning method: Gibson Cloning
  Sequencing primers: 5′ tttcccagtcacgacgttgt; 3′ tgaccatgattacgccaagc
Gene/Insert 2
  Gene/Insert name: J1-BBa_J23117-mRFP
  Species: Synthetic
  Insert size (bp): 1073
  Promoter: J1-BBa_J23117
  Cloning method: Gibson Cloning
  Sequencing primers: 5′ ggggagaggcggtttgcgta; 3′ cgtttgtgatggcttccatg
Terms and licenses: Academic/Nonprofit Terms; Industry Terms: Not Available to Industry
Depositor comments: Alternative names: pCK058, pBBR1-KmR_J1-mRFP_J109
How to cite: pPPC017.109 was a gift from Jesse Zalatan (Addgene plasmid # 171145 ; http://n2t.net/addgene:171145 ; RRID:Addgene_171145)
